>Addgene plasmid #61809 | pCMV-Ubl4A K48R | depositor partial sequence | sequence record 101092 | Ubl4A coding sequence with K48R mutant
ATGCAGCTGACGGTGAAGGCGCTGCAGGGCCGCGAGTGCAGCCTGCAGGTGCCAGAGGACGAGCTGGTGT
CCACGCTGAAGCAGCTGGTCTCCGAGAAGCTGAACGTCCCAGTGCGCCAGCAGCGGCTGCTGTTCAAGGG
CAGGGCCCTGGCAGATGGGAAACGACTCTCGGATTATAGCATCGGGCCCAACTCCAAGCTCAACCTAGTG
GTCAAACCCCTGGAGAAGGTGCTACTAGAAGAAGGCGAGGCCCAGAGGCTGGCCGACTCCCCACCCCCGC
AGGTCTGGCAGCTGATCTCCAAAGTCTTGGCCCGCCACTTCAGTGCGGCAGATGCCAGCAGGGTCCTGGA
ACAGCTACAGAGGGATTACGAGAGGTCCCTGAGTCGCCTGACGCTGGACGACATCGAACGGTTGGCCAGC
CGCTTCCTGCACCCTGAAGTGACTGAGACAATGGAGAAGGGCTTCTCCAAA
