>Addgene plasmid #61809 | pCMV-Ubl4A K48R | addgene partial sequence | sequence record 103778 | CMV-F 5'-CGCAAATGGGCGGTAGGCGTG-3'
GTGAACCGTCAGAATTTTGTAATACGACTCACTATAGGGCGGCCGGGAATTCGTCGACTGGATCCGGTAC
CGAGGAGATCTGCCGCCGCGATCGCCATGCAGCTGACGGTGAAGGCGCTGCAGGGCCGCGAGTGCAGCCT
GCAGGTGCCAGAGGACGAGCTGGTGTCCACGCTGAAGCAGCTGGTCTCCGAGAAGCTGAACGTCCCAGTG
CGCCAGCAGCGGCTGCTGTTCAAGGGCAGGGCCCTGGCAGATGGGAAACGACTCTCGGATTATAGCATCG
GGCCCAACTCCAAGCTCAACCTAGTGGTCAAACCCCTGGAGAAGGTGCTACTAGAAGAAGGCGAGGCCCA
GAGGCTGGCCGACTCCCCACCCCCGCAGGTCTGGCAGCTGATCTCCAAAGTCTTGGCCCGCCACTTCAGT
GCGGCAGATGCCAGCAGGGTCCTGGAACAGCTACAGAGGGATTACGAGAGGTCCCTGAGTCGCCTGACGC
TGGACGACATCGAACGGTTGGCCAGCCGCTTCCTGCACCCTGAAGTGACTGAGACAATGGAGAAGGGCTT
CTCCAAAACGCGTACGCGGCCGCTCGAGCAGAAACTCATCTCAGAAGAGGATCTGGCAGCAAATGATATC
CTGGATTACAAGGATGACGACGATAAGGTTTAAACGGCCGGCCGCGGTCATAGCTGTTTCCTGAACAGAT
CCCGGGTGGCATCCCTGTGACCCCTCCCCAGTGCCTCTCCTGGCCCTGGAAGTTGCCACTCCAGTGCCCA
CCAGCCTTGTCCTAATAAAATTAAGTTGCATCATTTTGTCTGACTAGGTGTCCTTCTATAATATTATGG
