>Addgene plasmid #61809 | pCMV-Ubl4A K48R | addgene partial sequence | sequence record 103927 | TK-pA-R 5'-ttgtctccttccgtgtttca-3'
CAGCATGAGATCCCCGCGCTGGAGGATCATCCAGCCGGCGTCCCGGAAAACGATTCCGAAGCCCAACCTT
TCATAGAAGGCGGCGGTGGAATCGAAATCTCGTGATGGCAGGTTGGGCGTCGCTTGGTCGGTCATTTCGA
ACCCCAGAGTCCCGCTCAGAAGAACTCGTCAAGAAGGCGATAGAAGGCGATGCGCTGCGAATCGGGAGCG
GCGATACCGTAAAGCACGAGGAAGCGGTCAGCCCATTCGCCGCCAAGCTCTTCAGCAATATCACGGGTAG
CCAACGCTATGTCCTGATAGCGATCCGCCACACCCAGCCGGCCACAGTCGATGAATCCAGAAAAGCGGCC
ATTTTCCACCATGATATTCGGCAAGCAGGCATCGCCATGGGTCACGACGAGATCCTCGCCGTCGGGCATG
CTCGCCTTGAGCCTGGCGAACAGTTCGGCTGGCGCGAGCCCCTGATGCTCTTCGTCCAGATCATCCTGAT
CGACAAGACCGGCTTCCATCCGAGTACGTGCTCGCTCGATGCGATGTTTCGCTTGGTGGTCGAATGGGCA
GGTAGCCGGATCAAGCGTATGCAGCCGCCGCATTGCATCAGCCATGATGGATACTTTCTCGGCAGGAGCA
AGGTGAGATGACAGGAGATCCTGCCCCGGCACTTCGCCCAATAGCAGCCAGTCCCTTCCCGCTTCAGTGA
CAACGTCGAGCACAGCTGCGCAAGGAACGCCCGTCGTGGCCAGCCACGATAGCCGCGCTGCCTCGTCTTG
CAGTTCATTCAGGGCACCGGACAGGTCGGTCTTGACAAAAAGAACCGGGCGCCCCTGCGCTGACAGCCGG
AACACGGCGGCATCAGAGCAGCCGATTGTCTGTTGTGCC
