[The description below was written by a language model from this plasmid's Addgene catalogue record.]
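Description:
pCMV-Ubl4A K48R is a mammalian expression plasmid built on the commercial pCMV6-ENTRY backbone, with a total size of about 5.4 kb. It is maintained in E. coli as a high-copy plasmid under kanamycin selection. It also carries a neomycin resistance marker, so transfected mammalian cells can be selected with G418 if stable expression is wanted. No feature table accompanies the record, so details such as the replication origin and polyadenylation signals are not explicitly documented here.

The payload is the human UBL4A (ubiquitin-like 4A, also known as GDX or GET5) coding sequence, an insert of 471 bp placed between the SgfI and MluI cloning sites, both of which are retained. Transcription is driven by the CMV promoter, a strong constitutive promoter in most mammalian cell lines. The open reading frame is fused in frame to a backbone-encoded C-terminal FLAG epitope, which allows detection and immunoprecipitation of the protein with anti-FLAG reagents. The insert carries a K48R point mutation, replacing lysine 48 with arginine. This conservative substitution preserves the positive charge but removes a potential ubiquitin acceptor site.

The associated publication concerns the opposing actions of the deubiquitinase USP13 and the ubiquitin ligase gp78 on a chaperone involved in ER-associated degradation. In that context, the construct is suited to comparing the mutant with wild-type Ubl4A in transfected cells, for example to test whether lysine 48 is needed for ubiquitination of Ubl4A and how that affects its function. The record itself states the purpose only as expression of the FLAG-tagged K48R mutant.
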