Addgene plasmid #61809: pCMV-Ubl4A K48R
Purpose: expresses mutated Ubl4A with K48R, with a C-terminal FLAG tag
Depositing lab: Yihong Ye. Depositing organization: National Institute of Diabetes & Digestive & Kidney Diseases (NIDDK). Publication: USP13 antagonizes gp78 to maintain functionality of a chaperone in ER-associated degradation. Liu Y, Soetandyo N, Lee JG, Liu L, Xu Y, Clemons WM Jr, Ye Y. Elife. 2014;3:e01369. doi: 10.7554/eLife.01369. Epub 2014 Jan 14. PubMed 24424410.
Backbone
  Vector backbone: pCMV6-ENTRY
  Backbone manufacturer: Origene
  Backbone size w/o insert (bp): 4929
  Total vector size (bp): 5400
  Vector type: Mammalian Expression
  Selectable markers: Neomycin (select with G418)
Growth in bacteria
  Bacterial resistance: Kanamycin, 50 μg/mL
  Growth temperature: 37°C
  Growth strain: Top10
  Copy number: High Copy
Gene/Insert
  Gene/Insert name: UBL4A (alt names: ubiquitin-like 4A,; GDX; G6PD; GET5; MDY2; UBL4; TMA24; DX254E; DXS254E)
  Species: H. sapiens (human)
  Insert size (bp): 471
  Mutation: K48R
  GenBank ID: NM_014235.4
  Entrez Gene: UBL4A (a.k.a. DX254E, DXS254E, G6PD, GDX, GET5, MDY2, TMA24, UBL4)
  Promoter: CMV
  Tag / fusion protein: FLAG (C terminal on backbone)
  Cloning method: Restriction Enzyme; 5′ cloning site sgfI (not destroyed); 3′ cloning site MluI (not destroyed)
  Sequencing primers: 5′ GGACTTTCCAAAATGTCG; 3′ ATTAGGACAAGGCTGGTGGG
Terms and licenses: Academic/Nonprofit Terms; Industry Terms: Not Available to Industry
How to cite: pCMV-Ubl4A K48R was a gift from Yihong Ye (Addgene plasmid # 61809 ; http://n2t.net/addgene:61809 ; RRID:Addgene_61809)
